>Addgene plasmid #11153 | pCMV-GFP | addgene full sequence | sequence record 419570 | Addgene NGS Result
TGCCAAGTACGCCCCCTATTGACGTCAATGACGGTAAATGGCCCGCCTGGCATTATGCCCAGTACATGAC
CTTATGGGACTTTCCTACTTGGCAGTACATCTACGTATTAGTCATCGCTATTACCATGGTGATGCGGTTT
TGGCAGTACATCAATGGGCGTGGATAGCGGTTTGACTCACGGGGATTTCCAAGTCTCCACCCCATTGACG
TCAATGGGAGTTTGTTTTGGCACCAAAATCAACGGGACTTTCCAAAATGTCGTAACAACTCCGCCCCATT
GACGCAAATGGGCGGTAGGCGTGTACGGTGGGAGGTCTATATAAGCAGAGCTGGTTTAGTGAACCGTCAG
ATCCGCTAGCGCTACCGGACTCAGATCTCGAGCTCAAGCTTCGAATTCTGCAGTCGACGGTACCGCGGGC
CCGGGATCCACCGGTCGCCACCATGGTGAGCAAGGGCGAGGAGCTGTTCACCGGGGTGGTGCCCATCCTG
GTCGAGCTGGACGGCGACGTAAACGGCCACAAGTTCAGCGTGTCCGGCGAGGGCGAGGGCGATGCCACCT
ACGGCAAGCTGACCCTGAAGTTCATCTGCACCACCGGCAAGCTGCCCGTGCCCTGGCCCACCCTCGTGAC
CACCCTGACCTACGGCGTGCAGTGCTTCAGCCGCTACCCCGACCACATGAAGCAGCACGACTTCTTCAAG
TCCGCCATGCCCGAAGGCTACGTCCAGGAGCGCACCATCTTCTTCAAGGACGACGGCAACTACAAGACCC
GCGCCGAGGTGAAGTTCGAGGGCGACACCCTGGTGAACCGCATCGAGCTGAAGGGCATCGACTTCAAGGA
GGACGGCAACATCCTGGGGCACAAGCTGGAGTACAACTACAACAGCCACAACGTCTATATCATGGCCGAC
AAGCAGAAGAACGGCATCAAGGTGAACTTCAAGATCCGCCACAACATCGAGGACGGCAGCGTGCAGCTCG
CCGACCACTACCAGCAGAACACCCCCATCGGCGACGGCCCCGTGCTGCTGCCCGACAACCACTACCTGAG
CACCCAGTCCGCCCTGAGCAAAGACCCCAACGAGAAGCGCGATCACATGGTCCTGCTGGAGTTCGTGACC
GCCGCCGGGATCACTCTCGGCATGGACGAGCTGTACAAGTAAAGCGGCCGCACTCCTCAGGTGCAGGCTG
CCTATCAGAAGGTGGTGGCTGGTGTGGCCAATGCCCTGGCTCACAAATACCACTGAGATCTTTTTCCCTC
TGCCAAAAATTATGGGGACATCATGAAGCCCCTTGAGCATCTGACTTCTGGCTAATAAAGGAAATTTATT
TTCATTGCAATAGTGTGTTGGAATTTTTTGTGTCTCTCACTCGGAAGGACATATGGGAGGGCAAATCATT
TAAAACATCAGAATGAGTATTTGGTTTAGAGTTTGGCAACATATGCCCATATGCTGGCTGCCATGAACAA
AGGTTGGCTATAAAGAGGTCATCAGTATATGAAACAGCCCCCTGCTGTCCATTCCTTATTCCATAGAAAA
GCCTTGACTTGAGGTTAGATTTTTTTTATATTTTGTTTTGTGTTATTTTTTTCTTTAACATCCCTAAAAT
TTTCCTTACATGTTTTACTAGCCAGATTTTTCCTCCTCTCCTGACTACTCCCAGTCATAGCTGTCCCTCT
TCTCTTATGGAGATCCCTCGACCTGCAGCCCAAGCTTGGCGTAATCATGGTCATAGCTGTTTCCTGTGTG
AAATTGTTATCCGCTCACAATTCCACACAACATACGAGCCGGAAGCATAAAGTGTAAAGCCTGGGGTGCC
TAATGAGTGAGCTAACTCACATTAATTGCGTTGCGCTCACTGCCCGCTTTCCAGTCGGGAAACCTGTCGT
GCCAGCGGATCCGCATCTCAATTAGTCAGCAACCATAGTCCCGCCCCTAACTCCGCCCATCCCGCCCCTA
ACTCCGCCCAGTTCCGCCCATTCTCCGCCCCATGGCTGACTAATTTTTTTTATTTATGCAGAGGCCGAGG
CCGCCTCGGCCTCTGAGCTATTCCAGAAGTAGTGAGGAGGCTTTTTTGGAGGCCTAGGCTTTTGCAAAAA
GCTAACTTGTTTATTGCAGCTTATAATGGTTACAAATAAAGCAATAGCATCACAAATTTCACAAATAAAG
CATTTTTTTCACTGCATTCTAGTTGTGGTTTGTCCAAACTCATCAATGTATCTTATCATGTCTGGATCCG
CTGCATTAATGAATCGGCCAACGCGCGGGGAGAGGCGGTTTGCGTATTGGGCGCTCTTCCGCTTCCTCGC
TCACTGACTCGCTGCGCTCGGTCGTTCGGCTGCGGCGAGCGGTATCAGCTCACTCAAAGGCGGTAATACG
GTTATCCACAGAATCAGGGGATAACGCAGGAAAGAACATGTGAGCAAAAGGCCAGCAAAAGGCCAGGAAC
CGTAAAAAGGCCGCGTTGCTGGCGTTTTTCCATAGGCTCCGCCCCCCTGACGAGCATCACAAAAATCGAC
GCTCAAGTCAGAGGTGGCGAAACCCGACAGGACTATAAAGATACCAGGCGTTTCCCCCTGGAAGCTCCCT
CGTGCGCTCTCCTGTTCCGACCCTGCCGCTTACCGGATACCTGTCCGCCTTTCTCCCTTCGGGAAGCGTG
GCGCTTTCTCATAGCTCACGCTGTAGGTATCTCAGTTCGGTGTAGGTCGTTCGCTCCAAGCTGGGCTGTG
TGCACGAACCCCCCGTTCAGCCCGACCGCTGCGCCTTATCCGGTAACTATCGTCTTGAGTCCAACCCGGT
AAGACACGACTTATCGCCACTGGCAGCAGCCACTGGTAACAGGATTAGCAGAGCGAGGTATGTAGGCGGT
GCTACAGAGTTCTTGAAGTGGTGGCCTAACTACGGCTACACTAGAAGAACAGTATTTGGTATCTGCGCTC
TGCTGAAGCCAGTTACCTTCGGAAAAAGAGTTGGTAGCTCTTGATCCGGCAAACAAACCACCGCTGGTAG
CGGTGGTTTTTTTGTTTGCAAGCAGCAGATTACGCGCAGAAAAAAAGGATCTCAAGAAGATCCTTTGATC
TTTTCTACGGGGTCTGACGCTCAGTGGAACGAAAACTCACGTTAAGGGATTTTGGTCATGAGATTATCAA
AAAGGATCTTCACCTAGATCCTTTTAAATTAAAAATGAAGTTTTAAATCAATCTAAAGTATATATGAGTA
AACTTGGTCTGACAGTTACCAATGCTTAATCAGTGAGGCACCTATCTCAGCGATCTGTCTATTTCGTTCA
TCCATAGTTGCCTGACTCCCCGTCGTGTAGATAACTACGATACGGGAGGGCTTACCATCTGGCCCCAGTG
CTGCAATGATACCGCGAGACCCACGCTCACCGGCTCCAGATTTATCAGCAATAAACCAGCCAGCCGGAAG
GGCCGAGCGCAGAAGTGGTCCTGCAACTTTATCCGCCTCCATCCAGTCTATTAATTGTTGCCGGGAAGCT
AGAGTAAGTAGTTCGCCAGTTAATAGTTTGCGCAACGTTGTTGCCATTGCTACAGGCATCGTGGTGTCAC
GCTCGTCGTTTGGTATGGCTTCATTCAGCTCCGGTTCCCAACGATCAAGGCGAGTTACATGATCCCCCAT
GTTGTGCAAAAAAGCGGTTAGCTCCTTCGGTCCTCCGATCGTTGTCAGAAGTAAGTTGGCCGCAGTGTTA
TCACTCATGGTTATGGCAGCACTGCATAATTCTCTTACTGTCATGCCATCCGTAAGATGCTTTTCTGTGA
CTGGTGAGTACTCAACCAAGTCATTCTGAGAATAGTGTATGCGGCGACCGAGTTGCTCTTGCCCGGCGTC
AATACGGGATAATACCGCGCCACATAGCAGAACTTTAAAAGTGCTCATCATTGGAAAACGTTCTTCGGGG
CGAAAACTCTCAAGGATCTTACCGCTGTTGAGATCCAGTTCGATGTAACCCACTCGTGCACCCAACTGAT
CTTCAGCATCTTTTACTTTCACCAGCGTTTCTGGGTGAGCAAAAACAGGAAGGCAAAATGCCGCAAAAAA
GGGAATAAGGGCGACACGGAAATGTTGAATACTCATACTCTTCCTTTTTCAATATTATTGAAGCATTTAT
CAGGGTTATTGTCTCATGAGCGGATACATATTTGAATGTATTTAGAAAAATAAACAAATAGGGGTTCCGC
GCACATTTCCCCGAAAAGTGCCACCTGGGTCGACATTGATTATTGACTAGTAATAGTAATCAATTACGGG
GTCATTAGTTCATAGCCCATATATGGAGTTCCGCGTTACATAACTTACGGTAAATGGCCCGCCTGGCTGA
CCGCCCAACGACCCCCGCCCATTGACGTCAATAATGACGTATGTTCCCATAGTAACGCCAATAGGGACTT
TCCATTGACGTCAATGGGTGGAGTATTTACGGTAAACTGCCCACTTGGCAGTACATCAAGTGTATCATA
Features (pLannotate 1.2.2; 17 found; start..end, strand, type, name):
    129..332     +  promoter       CMV promoter: human cytomegalovirus (CMV) immediate early promoter
    355..435     +  misc_feature   MCS: multiple cloning site
    443..1162    +  CDS            EGFP: the original enhanced GFP (Yang et al., 1996) mammalian codon-optimized
   1172..1243    +  CDS            HBB (fragment): HBB_PONPY - Experimental evidence at transcript level: Swiss-Prot protein existence level 2. Involved in oxygen transport from the lung to the various peripheral tissues. From Pongo pygmaeus (Bornean orangutan).
   1314..1369    +  polyA_signal   β-globin poly(A) signal: rabbit β-globin polyadenylation signal (Gil and Proudfoot, 1987)
   1754..1770    -  protein_bind   lac operator: The lac repressor binds to the lac operator to inhibit transcription in E. coli. This inhibition can be relieved by adding lactose or isopropyl-β-D-thiogalactopyranoside (IPTG). lac repressor encoded by lacI
   1778..1808    -  promoter       lac promoter: promoter for the E. coli lac operon
   1823..1844    -  protein_bind   CAP binding site: CAP binding activates transcription in the presence of cAMP. E. coli catabolite activator protein
   1857..1896    -  CDS            lacI (fragment): lac repressor; lacI; The lac repressor binds to the lac operator to inhibit transcription in E. coli. This inhibition can be relieved by adding lactose or isopropyl-β-D-thiogalactopyranoside (IPTG).
   1903..1925    +  promoter       SV40 promoter (fragment): SV40 enhancer and early promoter
   1949..2084    +  rep_origin     SV40 ori: SV40 origin of replication
   2104..2238    +  polyA_signal   SV40 poly(A) signal: SV40 polyadenylation signal
   2240..2294    -  CDS            lacI (fragment): lac repressor; lacI; The lac repressor binds to the lac operator to inhibit transcription in E. coli. This inhibition can be relieved by adding lactose or isopropyl-β-D-thiogalactopyranoside (IPTG).
   2477..3065    -  rep_origin     ori: high-copy-number ColE1/pMB1/pBR322/pUC origin of replication
   3236..4096    -  CDS            AmpR: β-lactamase; bla; confers resistance to ampicillin, carbenicillin, and related antibiotics
   4097..4201    -  promoter       AmpR promoter: bla
   4304..128     +  enhancer       CMV enhancer (across the origin): human cytomegalovirus immediate early enhancer
