[The description below was written by a language model from this plasmid's Addgene catalogue record and pLannotate feature annotations shown in this document.]
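Description:
pCMV-GFP is a small mammalian expression plasmid (about 4.5 kb in the sequenced record) that drives enhanced GFP from the human cytomegalovirus immediate early enhancer and promoter. It was built on the pCAGEN backbone by inserting a roughly 1.4 kb CMV promoter–EGFP cassette, with the CMV promoter taken from pEGFP-N1; the upstream SpeI junction was destroyed in cloning, while the NotI site downstream of the insert is retained. In bacteria it is maintained through a high-copy ColE1/pUC-type origin and selected with ampicillin via the β-lactamase gene and its own promoter.

In the annotated sequence the CMV enhancer spans the numbering origin and runs directly into the CMV promoter, followed by a short multiple cloning site carried over with the promoter fragment, and then the mammalian codon-optimized EGFP open reading frame. Transcripts are terminated by the rabbit β-globin polyadenylation signal; the short "HBB fragment" flagged just upstream of it is most plausibly residual β-globin exon sequence belonging to this 3′ region rather than a separate coding element. The backbone also carries remnants of lac promoter/operator and lacI sequences, a fragment of the SV40 early promoter, the SV40 origin of replication (which permits episomal amplification in cells expressing large T antigen) and an SV40 poly(A) signal. There is no mammalian selection marker, so the plasmid suits transient expression.

The construct serves as a simple ubiquitous fluorescent reporter and transfection control. The associated publication concerns in vivo and in vitro electroporation of the rodent retina, where such a plasmid marks the electroporated cells.
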