Addgene plasmid #11153: pCMV-GFP
Purpose: Mammalian expression vector for expression of GFP (CMV promoter)
Depositing lab: Connie Cepko. Depositing organization: Harvard Medical School. Publication: Electroporation and RNA interference in the rodent retina in vivo and in vitro. Matsuda T, Cepko CL. Proc Natl Acad Sci U S A. 2004 Jan 6. 101(1):16-22. 10.1073/pnas.2235688100 PubMed 14603031.
Backbone
  Vector backbone: pCAGEN
  Backbone size w/o insert (bp): 3084
  Vector type: Mammalian Expression
Growth in bacteria
  Bacterial resistance: Ampicillin, 100 μg/mL
  Growth temperature: 37°C
  Growth strain: DH5alpha
  Copy number: High Copy
Gene/Insert
  Gene/Insert name: CMV promoter-EGFP (alt name: cytomegalovirus immediate early promoter)
  Insert size (bp): 1400
  Tag / fusion protein: EGFP (C terminal on insert)
  Cloning method: Restriction Enzyme; 5′ cloning site SpeI (destroyed during cloning); 3′ cloning site NotI (not destroyed)
  Sequencing primers: 5′ CMV-F
Resource information
  A portion of this plasmid was derived from a plasmid made by: The CMV promoter was from pEGFP-N1 (Clontech).
Terms and licenses: Academic/Nonprofit Terms; Industry Terms: Not Available to Industry
How to cite: pCMV-GFP was a gift from Connie Cepko (Addgene plasmid # 11153 ; http://n2t.net/addgene:11153 ; RRID:Addgene_11153)
