>Addgene plasmid #11153 | pCMV-GFP | addgene partial sequence | sequence record 54432 | EGFP-N 5'-CGTCGCCGTCCAGCTCGACCAG-3'
TCGCCCTTGCTCACCATGGTGGCGACCGGTGGATCCCGGGCCCGCGGTACCGTCGACTGCAGAATTCGAA
GCTTGAGCTCGAGATCTGAGTCCGGTAGCGCTAGCGGATCTGACGGTTCACTAAACCAGCTCTGCTTATA
TAGACCTCCCACCGTACACGCCTACCGCCCATTTGCGTCAATGGGGCGGAGTTGTTACGACATTTTGGAA
AGTCCCGTTGATTTTGGTGCCAAAACAAACTCCCATTGACGTCAATGGGGTGGAGACTTGGAAATCCCCG
TGAGTCAAACCGCTATCCACGCCCATTGATGTACTGCCAAAACCGCATCACCATGGTAATAGCGATGACT
AATACGTAGATGTACTGCCAAGTAGGAAAGTCCCATAAGGTCATGTACTGGGCATAATGCCAGGCGGGCC
ATTTACCGTCATTGACGTCAATAGGGGGCGTACTTGGCATATGATACACTTGATGTACTGCCAAGTGGGC
AGTTTACCGTAAATACTCCACCCATTGACGTCAATGGAAAGTCCCTATTGGCGTTACTATGGGAACATAC
GTCATTATTGACGTCAATGGGCGGGGGTCGTTGGGCGGTCAGCCAGGCGGGCCATTTACCGTAAGTTATG
TAACGCGGAACTCCATATATGGGCTATGAACTAATGACCCCGTAATTGATTACTATTACTAGTCAATAAT
CAATGTCGACC
