>Addgene plasmid #11153 | pCMV-GFP | addgene partial sequence | sequence record 125336 | CMV-F 5'-CGCAAATGGGCGGTAGGCGTG-3'
CTATATAAGCAGAGCTGGTTTAGTGAACCGTCAGATCCGCTAGCGCTACCGGACTCAGATCTCGAGCTCA
AGCTTCGAATTCTGCAGTCGACGGTACCGCGGGCCCGGGATCCACCGGTCGCCACCATGGTGAGCAAGGG
CGAGGAGCTGTTCACCGGGGTGGTGCCCATCCTGGTCGAGCTGGACGGCGACGTAAACGGCCACAAGTTC
AGCGTGTCCGGCGAGGGCGAGGGCGATGCCACCTACGGCAAGCTGACCCTGAAGTTCATCTGCACCACCG
GCAAGCTGCCCGTGCCCTGGCCCACCCTCGTGACCACCCTGACCTACGGCGTGCAGTGCTTCAGCCGCTA
CCCCGACCACATGAAGCAGCACGACTTCTTCAAGTCCGCCATGCCCGAAGGCTACGTCCAGGAGCGCACC
ATCTTCTTCAAGGACGACGGCAACTACAAGACCCGCGCCGAGGTGAAGTTCGAGGGCGACACCCTGGTGA
ACCGCATCGAGCTGAAGGGCATCGACTTCAAGGAGGACGGCAACATCCTGGGGCACAAGCTGGAGTACAA
CTACAACAGCCACAACGTCTATATCATGGCCGACAAGCAGAAGAACGGCATCAAGGTGAACTTCAAGATC
CGCCACAACATCGAGGACGGCAGCGTGCAGCTCGCCGACCACTACCAGCAGAACACCCCCATCGGCGACG
GCCCCGTGCTGCTGCCCGACAACCACTACCTGAGCACCCAGTCCGCCCTGAGCAAAGACCCCAACGAGAA
GCGCGATCACATGGTCCTGCTGGAGTTCGTGACCGCCGCCGGGATCACTCTCGGCATGGACGAGCTGTAC
AAGTAAAGCGGCCGCACTCCTCAGGTGCAGGCTGCCTATCAGAAGGTGGTGGCTGGTGTGGCCAATGCCC
TGGCTCACAAATACCACTGAGATCTTTTTCCCTCTGCCAAAAATTATGGGGACATCATGAAGCCCCTTGA
GCATCTGACTTCTGGCTAATAAAGGAAATTTATTTTCATTGCAATAGTGTGTTGGAATTTT
