>Addgene plasmid #11153 | pCMV-GFP | addgene partial sequence | sequence record 125355 | pUC-4 5'-CAGTGAGCGAGGAAGCGGAAGAGCGCCCAA-3'
GCAAACCGCCTCTCCCCGCGCGTTGGCCGATTCATTAATGCAGCGGATCCAGACATGATAAGATACATTG
ATGAGTTTGGACAAACCACAACTAGAATGCAGTGAAAAAAATGCTTTATTTGTGAAATTTGTGATGCTAT
TGCTTTATTTGTAACCATTATAAGCTGCAATAAACAAGTTAGCTTTTTGCAAAAGCCTAGGCCTCCAAAA
AAGCCTCCTCACTACTTCTGGAATAGCTCAGAGGCCGAGGCGGCCTCGGCCTCTGCATAAATAAAAAAAA
TTAGTCAGCCATGGGGCGGAGAATGGGCGGAACTGGGCGGAGTTAGGGGCGGGATGGGCGGAGTTAGGGG
CGGGACTATGGTTGCTGACTAATTGAGATGCGGATCCGCTGGCACGACAGGTTTCCCGACTGGAAAGCGG
GCAGTGAGCGCAACGCAATTAATGTGAGTTAGCTCACTCATTAGGCACCCCAGGCTTTACACTTTATGCT
TCCGGCTCGTATGTTGTGTGGAATTGTGAGCGGATAACAATTTCACACAGGAAACAGCTATGACCATGAT
TACGCCAAGCTTGGGCTGCAGGTCGAGGGATCTCCATAAGAGAAGAGGGACAGCTATGACTGGGAGTAGT
CAGGAGAGGAGGAAAAATCTGGCTAGTAAAACATGTAAGGAAAATTTTAGGGATGTTAAAGAAAAAAATA
ACACAAAACAAAATATAAAAAAAATCTAACCTCAAGTCAAGGCTTTTCTATGGAATAAGGAATGGACAGC
AGGGGGCTGTTTCATATACTGATGACCTCTTTATAGCCAACCTTTGTTCATGGCAGCCAGCATATGGGCA
TATGTTGCCAAACTCTAAACCAAATACTCATTCTGATGTTTTAAATGATTTGCCCTCCCATATGTCCTTC
CGAGTGAGAGACACAAAAAATTCCAACACACTATTGCAATGAAAATAAATTTCCTTTATTAGCCAGAAGT
CAGATGCTCAAGGGGCTTCATGATGTCCCCATAATTTTTGGCAGAGGGAAAAAGATCTCAGTGGTATTTG
TGAGCCAGGGCATTGGCCACACCAGCCACCACCTTCTGATAGGCAGCCTGCACCTGAGGAGTGCGGCCGC
TTTACTTG
